Addgene plasmid #209472: EC67846
Purpose: Cloning protospacers for Cas12a editing
Depositing lab: Wendy Harwood & Cristobal Uauy. Depositing organization: John Innes Centre. Publication: An optimised CRISPR Cas9 and Cas12a mutagenesis toolkit for Barley and Wheat. Lawrenson T, Clarke M, Kirby R, Forner M, Steuernagel B, Brown JKM, Harwood W. Plant Methods. 2024 Aug 13;20(1):123. doi: 10.1186/s13007-024-01234-y. PubMed 39138524.
Backbone
  Vector backbone: Unknown
  Vector type: CRISPR
  Selectable markers: LacZ
Growth in bacteria
  Bacterial resistance: Ampicillin, 100 μg/mL
  Growth temperature: 37°C
  Growth strain: DH5alpha
  Copy number: High Copy
Gene/Insert
  Gene/Insert name: Cas12a HH-DR-HDV
  Species: Lachnospiraceae bacterium
  Promoter: HvU3
  Cloning method: Restriction Enzyme; 5′ cloning site unknown (unknown if destroyed)
Terms and licenses: Academic/Nonprofit Terms; Industry Terms: Not Available to Industry
Depositor comments: GoldeGate level 1 position 3
How to cite: EC67846 was a gift from Wendy Harwood & Cristobal Uauy (Addgene plasmid # 209472 ; http://n2t.net/addgene:209472 ; RRID:Addgene_209472)
