[The description below was written by a language model from this plasmid's Addgene catalogue record and pLannotate feature annotations shown in this document.]
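Description:
EC67846 is a small (about 3.7 kb), high-copy E. coli cloning plasmid from a Golden Gate CRISPR toolkit developed for mutagenesis in barley and wheat. It serves as the acceptor into which protospacers are cloned to build Cas12a guide RNA expression units. The record lists the backbone as unknown, but the annotated features show a ColE1/pUC-type origin of replication and an AmpR (β-lactamase) gene with its own promoter for ampicillin selection. There are also leftover vector fragments: an M13 origin fragment, a T7 promoter, and short bom, RSF ori and lacI matches. These are probably backbone remnants rather than functional parts.

The payload is described as "Cas12a HH-DR-HDV" under the HvU3 promoter, with Lachnospiraceae bacterium as the source species, which fits a direct repeat for Cas12a from that organism. In this kind of design, a hammerhead ribozyme (HH) and a hepatitis delta virus ribozyme (HDV) flank the Cas12a direct repeat (DR) and spacer. Self-cleavage of the transcript then releases a crRNA with precisely defined ends. The feature table detects only a hammerhead ribozyme fragment. The HvU3 promoter, the direct repeat and the HDV ribozyme are not annotated, although unannotated stretches lie on either side of the hammerhead.

Immediately downstream of the hammerhead lies a lac promoter/operator, CAP site, pUC MCS and lacZα fragment. This matches the listed LacZ marker, and it most likely acts as a blue/white screening cassette that is displaced when a protospacer is inserted, though the record does not name the cloning enzymes. The depositor describes the plasmid as a Golden Gate level 1, position 3 module, so the finished guide unit is meant to be assembled with other modules into a multigene plant editing construct.
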