Features (pLannotate 1.2.2; 16 found; start..end, strand, type, name):
      3..134     -  rep_origin     M13 ori (fragment): M13 bacteriophage origin of replication; arrow indicates direction of (+) strand synthesis
    155..311     -  CDS            lacZα (fragment): LacZα fragment of β-galactosidase; lacZ fragment
    320..338     +  promoter       T7 promoter: promoter for bacteriophage T7 RNA polymerase
   1032..1055    +  misc_RNA       sTRSV HHRz (fragment): hammerhead ribozyme from the tobacco ringspot virus satellite RNA (Khvorova et al., 2003)
   1097..1139    +  CDS            lacI (fragment): lac repressor; lacI; The lac repressor binds to the lac operator to inhibit transcription in E. coli. This inhibition can be relieved by adding lactose or isopropyl-β-D-thiogalactopyranoside (IPTG).
   1152..1173    +  protein_bind   CAP binding site: CAP binding activates transcription in the presence of cAMP. E. coli catabolite activator protein
   1188..1218    +  promoter       lac promoter: promoter for the E. coli lac operon
   1226..1242    +  protein_bind   lac operator: The lac repressor binds to the lac operator to inhibit transcription in E. coli. This inhibition can be relieved by adding lactose or isopropyl-β-D-thiogalactopyranoside (IPTG). lac repressor encoded by lacI
   1279..1335    -  misc_feature   MCS: pUC18/19 multiple cloning site
   1332..1489    +  CDS            lacZα (fragment): LacZα fragment of β-galactosidase; lacZ fragment
   1495..1594    -  misc_feature   bom (fragment): basis of mobility region from pBR322
   1794..1841    -  CDS            lacI (fragment): lac repressor; lacI; The lac repressor binds to the lac operator to inhibit transcription in E. coli. This inhibition can be relieved by adding lactose or isopropyl-β-D-thiogalactopyranoside (IPTG).
   1878..1918    -  rep_origin     RSF ori (fragment): Plasmids containing the RSF 1030 origin of replication can be propagated in E. coli cells that contain additional plasmids with compatible origins.
   1996..2584    -  rep_origin     ori: high-copy-number ColE1/pMB1/pBR322/pUC origin of replication
   2755..3615    -  CDS            AmpR: β-lactamase; bla; confers resistance to ampicillin, carbenicillin, and related antibiotics
   3616..3720    -  promoter       AmpR promoter: bla
>Addgene plasmid #209472 | EC67846 | addgene full sequence | sequence record 413841 | Addgene NGS Result
CTAAATTGTAAGCGTTAATATTTTGTTAAAATTCGCGTTAAATTTTTGTTAAATCAGCTCATTTTTTAAC
CAATAGGCCGAAATCGGCAAAATCCCTTATAAATCAAAAGAATAGACCGAGATAGGGTTGAGTGGCCGCT
ACAGGGCGCTCCCATTCGCCATTCAGGCTGCGCAACTGTTGGGAAGGGCGTTTCGGTGCGGGCCTCTTCG
CTATTACGCCAGCTGGCGAAAGGGGGATGTGCTGCAAGGCGATTAAGTTGGGTAACGCCAGGGTTTTCCC
AGTCACGACGTTGTAAAACGACGGCCAGTGAGCGCGACGTAATACGACTCACTATAGGGCGAATTGGCGG
AAGGCCGTCAAGGCCGCATCGCATGAAGACAAACTACTCACAGAGTGCCCCTCATTTATGTCAAACTATA
CACTTATCATGTCTGACATGACTTTGCAGTTAATTTTTTTGAACGGTGTCATGCTTTGCACAATTGTCCT
CCATCTATAATGTTTTACAAGAAACTATTTAATACTGTATTAACCTTTGCAGTAGGCATACTTGGTACCA
TAATTATCTACATGCTGTCATGTGGAGCTCGTGGTACATACAGTAGTTTTTTTGTTACTAAATACGGAGT
ACATTCGTATATGATATGTTCCCTAATTAGTTGCATCACTTTTTTGTCCTCATTGCTGCTCTACTCTAAA
CTTATGTTCCAGACAAGCCTACAACTGAGTCAGCCTGTCAGAGTTCTACTGTGTTTGGATAGATGTTCTA
GTGCAACTTTCTTCTTGTATGTTTAGTTAATCATAAGGACTCATTTTCTTACTACCTCCGGGACAGATGT
TTCTCAGATGGGCCGGGCTCTCTCTGCCCAGCAGGCAGCAGCAGCCCGACCTCATGGGCCAGCACCCACC
ACGAGTTCCAGCTAGGGGGTGTTGCTGCCTAACACTAACACTAACATTAGTCCCACCTCGCCAGTTTGCA
GGGATCGGAACCAGCTTATAAGCTGAGCTGAGGAAGAAGGTAGCAAAATTACTGATGAGTCCGTGAGGAC
GAAACGAGTAAGCTCGTCTAATTTCTACTAAGTGTAGATTGAGACCGCAGCTGGCACGACAGGTTTGCCG
ACTGGAAAGCGGGCAGTGAGCGCAACGCAATTAATGTGAGTTAGCTCACTCATTAGGCACCCCAGGCTTT
ACACTTTATGCTTCCGGCTCGTATGTTGTGTGGAATTGTGAGCGGATAACAATTTCACACAGGAAACAGC
TATGACCATGATTACGCCAAGCTTGCATGCCTGCAGGTCGACTCTAGAGGATCCCCGGGTACCGAGCTCG
AATTCACTGGCCGTCGTTTTACAACGTCGTGACTGGGAAAACCCTGGCGTTACCCAACTTAATCGCCTTG
CAGCACATCCCCCTTTCGCCAGCTGGCGTAATAGCGAAGAGGCCCGCACCGATCGCCCTTCCCAACAGTT
GCGCAGCCTGAATGGCGAATGGCGCCTGATGCGGTATTTTCTCCTTACGCATCTGTGCGGTATTTCACAC
CGCATATGGTGCACTCTCAGTACAATCTGCTCTGATGCCGCATAGTTAAGCCAGCCCCGACACCCGCCAA
CACCCGCTGACGCGCCCTGACGGGCTTGTCTGCTCCCGGCATCCGCTTACAGACAAGCTGTGACGGTCTC
AGGCCGGCATGGTCCCAGCCTCCTCGCTGGCGCCGGCTGGGCAACATGCTTCGGCATGGCGAATGGGACT
TTTTTTACTTGTCTTCCTGGCCTGGGCCTCATGGGCCTTCCGCTCACTGCCCGCTTTCCAGTCGGGAAAC
CTGTCGTGCCAGCTGCATTAACATGGTCATAGCTGTTTCCTTGCGTATTGGGCGCTCTCCGCTTCCTCGC
TCACTGACTCGCTGCGCTCGGTCGTTCGGGTAAAGCCTGGGGTGCCTAATGAGCAAAAGGCCAGCAAAAG
GCCAGGAACCGTAAAAAGGCCGCGTTGCTGGCGTTTTTCCATAGGCTCCGCCCCCCTGACGAGCATCACA
AAAATCGACGCTCAAGTCAGAGGTGGCGAAACCCGACAGGACTATAAAGATACCAGGCGTTTCCCCCTGG
AAGCTCCCTCGTGCGCTCTCCTGTTCCGACCCTGCCGCTTACCGGATACCTGTCCGCCTTTCTCCCTTCG
GGAAGCGTGGCGCTTTCTCATAGCTCACGCTGTAGGTATCTCAGTTCGGTGTAGGTCGTTCGCTCCAAGC
TGGGCTGTGTGCACGAACCCCCCGTTCAGCCCGACCGCTGCGCCTTATCCGGTAACTATCGTCTTGAGTC
CAACCCGGTAAGACACGACTTATCGCCACTGGCAGCAGCCACTGGTAACAGGATTAGCAGAGCGAGGTAT
GTAGGCGGTGCTACAGAGTTCTTGAAGTGGTGGCCTAACTACGGCTACACTAGAAGAACAGTATTTGGTA
TCTGCGCTCTGCTGAAGCCAGTTACCTTCGGAAAAAGAGTTGGTAGCTCTTGATCCGGCAAACAAACCAC
CGCTGGTAGCGGTGGTTTTTTTGTTTGCAAGCAGCAGATTACGCGCAGAAAAAAAGGATCTCAAGAAGAT
CCTTTGATCTTTTCTACGGGGTCTGACGCTCAGTGGAACGAAAACTCACGTTAAGGGATTTTGGTCATGA
GATTATCAAAAAGGATCTTCACCTAGATCCTTTTAAATTAAAAATGAAGTTTTAAATCAATCTAAAGTAT
ATATGAGTAAACTTGGTCTGACAGTTACCAATGCTTAATCAGTGAGGCACCTATCTCAGCGATCTGTCTA
TTTCGTTCATCCATAGTTGCCTGACTCCCCGTCGTGTAGATAACTACGATACGGGAGGGCTTACCATCTG
GCCCCAGTGCTGCAATGATACCGCGAGAACCACGCTCACCGGCTCCAGATTTATCAGCAATAAACCAGCC
AGCCGGAAGGGCCGAGCGCAGAAGTGGTCCTGCAACTTTATCCGCCTCCATCCAGTCTATTAATTGTTGC
CGGGAAGCTAGAGTAAGTAGTTCGCCAGTTAATAGTTTGCGCAACGTTGTTGCCATTGCTACAGGCATCG
TGGTGTCACGCTCGTCGTTTGGTATGGCTTCATTCAGCTCCGGTTCCCAACGATCAAGGCGAGTTACATG
ATCCCCCATGTTGTGCAAAAAAGCGGTTAGCTCCTTCGGTCCTCCGATCGTTGTCAGAAGTAAGTTGGCC
GCAGTGTTATCACTCATGGTTATGGCAGCACTGCATAATTCTCTTACTGTCATGCCATCCGTAAGATGCT
TTTCTGTGACTGGTGAGTACTCAACCAAGTCATTCTGAGAATAGTGTATGCGGCGACCGAGTTGCTCTTG
CCCGGCGTCAATACGGGATAATACCGCGCCACATAGCAGAACTTTAAAAGTGCTCATCATTGGAAAACGT
TCTTCGGGGCGAAAACTCTCAAGGATCTTACCGCTGTTGAGATCCAGTTCGATGTAACCCACTCGTGCAC
CCAACTGATCTTCAGCATCTTTTACTTTCACCAGCGTTTCTGGGTGAGCAAAAACAGGAAGGCAAAATGC
CGCAAAAAAGGGAATAAGGGCGACACGGAAATGTTGAATACTCATACTCTTCCTTTTTCAATATTATTGA
AGCATTTATCAGGGTTATTGTCTCATGAGCGGATACATATTTGAATGTATTTAGAAAAATAAACAAATAG
GGGTTCCGCGCACATTTCCCCGAAAAGTGCCAC
